>Addgene plasmid #48850 | pGGG001 | depositor full sequence | sequence record 71268 | Full Sequence
GACGAAAGGGCCTCGTGATACGCCTATTTTTATAGGTTAATGTCATGATAATAATGGTTTCTTAGACGTC
AGGTGGCACTTTTCGGGGAAATGTGCGCGGAACCCCTATTTGTTTATTTTTCTAAATACATTCAAATATG
TATCCGCTCATGAGACAATAACCCTGATAAATGCTTCAATAATATTGAAAAAGGAAGAGTATGAGTATTC
AACATTTCCGTGTCGCCCTTATTCCCTTTTTTGCGGCATTTTGCCTTCCTGTTTTTGCTCACCCAGAAAC
GCTGGTGAAAGTAAAAGATGCTGAAGATCAGTTGGGTGCACGAGTGGGTTACATCGAACTGGATCTCAAC
AGCGGTAAGATCCTTGAGAGTTTTCGCCCCGAAGAACGTTTTCCAATGATGAGCACTTTTAAAGTTCTGC
TATGTGGCGCGGTATTATCCCGTATTGACGCCGGGCAAGAGCAACTCGGTCGCCGCATACACTATTCTCA
GAATGACTTGGTTGAGTACTCACCAGTCACAGAAAAGCATCTTACGGATGGCATGACAGTAAGAGAATTA
TGCAGTGCTGCCATAACCATGAGTGATAACACTGCGGCCAACTTACTTCTGACAACGATCGGAGGACCGA
AGGAGCTAACCGCTTTTTTGCACAACATGGGGGATCATGTAACTCGCCTTGATCGTTGGGAACCGGAGCT
GAATGAAGCCATACCAAACGACGAGCGTGACACCACGATGCCTGTAGCAATGGCAACAACGTTGCGCAAA
CTATTAACTGGCGAACTACTTACTCTAGCTTCCCGGCAACAATTAATAGACTGGATGGAGGCGGATAAAG
TTGCAGGACCACTTCTGCGCTCGGCCCTTCCGGCTGGCTGGTTTATTGCTGATAAATCTGGAGCCGGTGA
GCGTGGCTCTCGAGGTATCATTGCAGCACTGGGGCCAGATGGTAAGCCCTCCCGTATCGTAGTTATCTAC
ACGACGGGGAGTCAGGCAACTATGGATGAACGAAATAGACAGATCGCTGAGATAGGTGCCTCACTGATTA
AGCATTGGTAACTGTCAGACCAAGTTTACTCATATATACTTTAGATTGATTTAAAACTTCATTTTTAATT
TAAAAGGATCTAGGTGAAGATCCTTTTTGATAATCTCATGACCAAAATCCCTTAACGTGAGTTTTCGTTC
CACTGAGCGTCAGACCCCGTAGAAAAGATCAAAGGATCTTCTTGAGATCCTTTTTTTCTGCGCGTAATCT
GCTGCTTGCAAACAAAAAAACCACCGCTACCAGCGGTGGTTTGTTTGCCGGATCAAGAGCTACCAACTCT
TTTTCCGAAGGTAACTGGCTTCAGCAGAGCGCAGATACCAAATACTGTTCTTCTAGTGTAGCCGTAGTTA
GGCCACCACTTCAAGAACTCTGTAGCACCGCCTACATACCTCGCTCTGCTAATCCTGTTACCAGTGGCTG
CTGCCAGTGGCGATAAGTCGTGTCTTACCGGGTTGGACTCAAGACGATAGTTACCGGATAAGGCGCAGCG
GTCGGGCTGAACGGGGGGTTCGTGCACACAGCCCAGCTTGGAGCGAACGACCTACACCGAACTGAGATAC
CTACAGCGTGAGCTATGAGAAAGCGCCACGCTTCCCGAAGGGAGAAAGGCGGACAGGTATCCGGTAAGCG
GCAGGGTCGGAACAGGAGAGCGCACGAGGGAGCTTCCAGGGGGAAACGCCTGGTATCTTTATAGTCCTGT
CGGGTTTCGCCACCTCTGACTTGAGCGTCGATTTTTGTGATGCTCGTCAGGGGGGCGGAGCCTATGGAAA
AACGCCAGCAACGCGGCCTTTTTACGGTTCCTGGCCTTTTGCTGGCCTTTTGCTCACATGTTCTTTCCTG
CGTTATCCCCTGATTCTGTGGATAACCGTATTACCGCCTTTGAGTGAGCTGATACCGCTCGCCGCAGCCG
AACGACCGAGCGCAGCGAGTCAGTGAGCGAGGAAGCGGAAGAGCGCCCAATACGCAAACCGCCTCTCCCC
GCGCGTTGGCCGATTCATTAATGCAGCTGGCACGACAGGTTTCCCGACTGGAAAGCGGGCAGTGAGCGCA
ACGCAATTAATGTGAGTTAGCTCACTCATTAGGCACCCCAGGCTTTACACTTTATGCTTCCGGCTCGTAT
GTTGTGTGGAATTGTGAGCGGATAACAATTTCACACGAGCTATTTAGGTGACACTATAGAAGTGAAGCTT
GGTCTCAACTATGAGTAGGCAAGATGTTCTGTAGGTGAGACCGAATTCTCGCCCTATAGTGAGTCGTATT
ACCTGGCCGTCGTTTTACAACGTCGTGACTGGGAAAACCCTGGCGTTACCCAACTTAATCGCCTTGCAGC
ACATCCCCCTTTCGCCAGCTGGCGTAATAGCGAAGAGGCCCGCACCGATCGCCCTTCCCAACAGTTGCGC
AGCCTGAATGGCGAATGGCGCCTGATGCGGTATTTTCTCCTTACGCATCTGTGCGGTATTTCACACCGCA
TATGGTGCACTCTCAGTACAATCTGCTCTGATGCCGCATAGTTAAGCCAGCCCCGACACCCGCCAACACC
CGCTGACGCGCCCTGACGGGCTTGTCTGCTCCCGGCATCCGCTTACAGACAAGCTGTGACCGTCTCCGGG
AGCTGCATGTGTCAGAGGTTTTCACCGTCATCACCGAAACGCGCGA
Features (pLannotate 1.2.2; 12 found; start..end, strand, type, name):
     96..200     +  promoter       AmpR promoter: bla
    201..1061    +  CDS            AmpR: β-lactamase; bla; confers resistance to ampicillin, carbenicillin, and related antibiotics
   1232..1820    +  rep_origin     ori: high-copy-number ColE1/pMB1/pBR322/pUC origin of replication
   2003..2095    +  CDS            lacI (fragment): lac repressor; lacI; The lac repressor binds to the lac operator to inhibit transcription in E. coli. This inhibition can be relieved by adding lactose or isopropyl-β-D-thiogalactopyranoside (IPTG).
   2108..2129    +  protein_bind   CAP binding site: CAP binding activates transcription in the presence of cAMP. E. coli catabolite activator protein
   2144..2174    +  promoter       lac promoter: promoter for the E. coli lac operon
   2182..2198    +  protein_bind   lac operator: The lac repressor binds to the lac operator to inhibit transcription in E. coli. This inhibition can be relieved by adding lactose or isopropyl-β-D-thiogalactopyranoside (IPTG). lac repressor encoded by lacI
   2212..2230    +  promoter       SP6 promoter: promoter for bacteriophage SP6 RNA polymerase
   2293..2311    -  promoter       T7 promoter: promoter for bacteriophage T7 RNA polymerase
   2313..2465    +  CDS            lacZα (fragment): LacZα fragment of β-galactosidase; lacZ fragment
   2471..2570    -  misc_feature   bom (fragment): basis of mobility region from pBR322
   2672..1       -  CDS            rop (fragment) (across the origin): Rop protein, which maintains plasmids at low copy number; rop
