[The description below was written by a language model from this plasmid's Addgene catalogue record and pLannotate feature annotations shown in this document.]
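Description:
pGGG001 is a small entry-type module plasmid from the GreenGate system, a Golden Gate-based toolkit for assembling plant transformation constructs. It is built on a pUC19 backbone and is maintained in E. coli as a high-copy plasmid through the ColE1/pUC-type origin of replication, with selection on ampicillin provided by the β-lactamase gene under its native bla promoter. The sequence record is about 2.7 kb, consistent with the backbone plus a very short insert.

The payload is a synthetic 20 bp "F-H adapter – short" flanked on each side by a BsaI recognition site. BsaI is a type IIS enzyme that cuts outside its recognition sequence, so digestion releases the adapter with defined overhangs while leaving the recognition sites behind in the vector. As its name indicates, the module carries the F overhang at one end and the H overhang at the other, so it acts as a linker between those two positions in a one-pot GreenGate assembly rather than contributing any coding or regulatory function. The record does not describe the specific assembly schemes in which it is used.

The adapter sits in the remnant of the pUC cloning region, downstream of the CAP binding site, lac promoter and lac operator, and is bracketed by an SP6 promoter on one side and an inward-facing T7 promoter on the other, which can serve as convenient priming sites for sequence verification. The annotated lacI, lacZα, bom and rop features are only fragments carried over from the backbone and are not expected to be functional parts of the module.
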