Addgene plasmid #48850: pGGG001
Purpose: Provides an F-H adapter as GreenGate module.
Depositing lab: Jan Lohmann. Depositing organization: Universitaet Heidelberg. Publication: GreenGate - A Novel, Versatile, and Efficient Cloning System for Plant Transgenesis. Lampropoulos A, Sutikovic Z, Wenzl C, Maegele I, Lohmann JU, Forner J. PLoS One. 2013 Dec 20;8(12):e83043. doi: 10.1371/journal.pone.0083043. PubMed 24376629.
Backbone
  Vector backbone: pUC19
  Backbone size w/o insert (bp): 2686
  Vector type: Golden Gate compatible cloning vector
Growth in bacteria
  Bacterial resistance: Ampicillin, 100 μg/mL
  Growth temperature: 37°C
  Growth strain: Mach1
  Copy number: High Copy
Gene/Insert
  Gene/Insert name: F-H adapter - short
  Species: Synthetic
  Insert size (bp): 20
  Cloning method: Unknown
Terms and licenses: Academic/Nonprofit Terms; Industry Terms: Not Available to Industry
Depositor comments: This plasmid is designed for Golden Gate cloning using the BsaI enzyme. Plasmid Features (listed as bp in full plasmid sequence): BsaI site #1 = 2241-2251bp F-H adapter = 2252-2271bp BsaI site #2 = 2272-2282bp
How to cite: pGGG001 was a gift from Jan Lohmann (Addgene plasmid # 48850 ; http://n2t.net/addgene:48850 ; RRID:Addgene_48850)
