>Addgene plasmid #48850 | pGGG001 | depositor partial sequence | sequence record 71269 | F-H adapter - short
TGAGTAGGCAAGATGTTCTG
