>Addgene plasmid #48850 | pGGG001 | addgene partial sequence | sequence record 72459 | Lac-promoter 5'-CACTTTATGCTTCCGGCTCG-3'
CACGAGCTATTTAGGTGACACTATAGAAGTGAAGCTTGGTCTCAACTATGAGTAGGCAAGATGTTCTGTA
GGTGAGACCGAATTCTCGCCCTATAGTGAGTCGTATTACCTGGCCGTCGTTTTACAACGTCGTGACTGGG
AAAACCCTGGCGTTACCCAACTTAATCGCCTTGCAGCACATCCCCCTTTCGCCAGCTGGCGTAATAGCGA
AGAGGCCCGCACCGATCGCCCTTCCCAACAGTTGCGCAGCCTGAATGGCGAATGGCGCCTGATGCGGTAT
TTTCTCCTTACGCATCTGTGCGGTATTTCACACCGCATATGGTGCACTCTCAGTACAATCTGCTCTGATG
CCGCATAGTTAAGCCAGCCCCGACACCCGCCAACACCCGCTGACGCGCCCTGACGGGCTTGTCTGCTCCC
GGCATCCGCTTACAGACAAGCTGTGACCGTCTCCGGGAGCTGCATGTGTCAGAGGTTTTCACCGTCATCA
CCGAAACGCGCGAGACGAAAGGGCCTCGTGATACGCCTATTTTTATAGGTTAATGTCATGATAATAATGG
TTTCTTAGACGTCAGGTGGCACTTTTCGGGGAAATGTGCGCGGAACCCCTATTTGTTTATTTTTCTAAAT
ACATTCAAATATGTATCCGCTCATGAGACAATAACCCTGATAAATGCTTCAATAATATTGAAAAAGGAAG
AGTATGAGTATTCAACATTTCCGTGTCGCCCTTATTCCCTTTTTTGCGGCATTTTGCCTTCCTGTTTTTG
CTCACCCAGAAACGCTGGTGAAAGTAAAAGATGCTGAAGATCAGTTGGGTGCACGAGTGGGTTACATCGA
ACTGGATCTCAACAGCGG
